Addgene plasmid #132007: pDONR221_SLC25A5
Purpose: Gateway entry clone with codon-optimized ORF sequence for subcloning into custom expression vectors
Depositing lab: RESOLUTE Consortium & Giulio Superti-Furga. Depositing organization: CeMM Research Center for Molecular Medicine. Publication: The RESOLUTE consortium: unlocking SLC transporters for drug discovery. Superti-Furga G, Lackner D, Wiedmer T, Ingles-Prieto A, Barbosa B, Girardi E, Goldmann U, Gurtl B, Klavins K, Klimek C, Lindinger S, Lineiro-Retes E, Muller AC, Onstein S, Redinger G, Reil D, Sedlyarov V, Wolf G, Crawford M, Everley R, ... Steppan CM. Nat Rev Drug Discov. 2020 Jul;19(7):429-430. doi: 10.1038/d41573-020-00056-6. PubMed 32265506.
Backbone
  Vector backbone: pDONR221
  Backbone manufacturer: Thermo Fisher Scientific
  Backbone size w/o insert (bp): 2550
  Vector type: Mammalian Expression
Growth in bacteria
  Bacterial resistance: Kanamycin, 50 μg/mL
  Growth temperature: 37°C
  Growth strain: Stbl3
  Copy number: High Copy
Gene/Insert
  Gene/Insert name: SLC25A5 (alt name: T2, 2F1, T3, ANT2)
  Species: H. sapiens (human)
  Insert size (bp): 894
  Entrez Gene: SLC25A5 (a.k.a. 2F1, AAC2, ANT2, T2, T3)
  Cloning method: Gateway Cloning
  Sequencing primers: 5′ M13-fwd; 3′ M13-rev
Terms and licenses: Academic/Nonprofit Terms; Industry Terms
Depositor comments: For more information on the full Resolute plasmid collection, please see www.addgene.org/depositor-collections/re-solute/. Please provide your feedback on this plasmid to the RESOLUTE consortium by filling out their RESOLUTE repository feedback form: https://forms.office.com/Pages/ResponsePage.aspx?id=0e05yklzmkS7rjFGQL4N7z4feCLQvEJAmVcOCM_u885UN1JJRko0Ukg4TVQwNTZLOUxPQVJWT1NHUCQlQCN0PWcu
How to cite: pDONR221_SLC25A5 was a gift from RESOLUTE Consortium & Giulio Superti-Furga (Addgene plasmid # 132007 ; http://n2t.net/addgene:132007 ; RRID:Addgene_132007)
