[The description below was written by a language model from this plasmid's Addgene catalogue record and pLannotate feature annotations shown in this document.]
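Description:
pDONR221_SLC25A5 is a Gateway entry clone built on the commercial pDONR221 backbone, carrying a codon-optimized open reading frame for human SLC25A5 (also known as ANT2 or AAC2), a member of the solute carrier 25 family that functions as a mitochondrial ADP/ATP translocase. The sequenced plasmid is about 3.4 kb and is maintained in E. coli through a high-copy ColE1/pUC-type origin of replication, with selection by a kanamycin resistance gene (aminoglycoside phosphotransferase). Although the catalogue lists the vector type as mammalian expression, the annotated features show no eukaryotic promoter or polyadenylation signal. The plasmid is therefore a shuttle intermediate rather than an expression construct in its own right.

The 894 bp SLC25A5 coding sequence sits between attL1 and attL2, the recombination sites produced when an insert is captured in a donor vector. These sites allow directional, in-frame transfer of the ORF into any attR-containing destination vector through an LR Clonase reaction, so users can choose the promoter, tags and host system. Upstream of attL1 lie the rrnB T1 and T2 transcription terminators, which shield the insert from read-through transcription in bacteria and so limit unintended expression. A T7 promoter lies just beyond attL2 on the reverse strand. Short lacI and lacZα fragments are backbone remnants with no functional role. M13 forward and reverse priming sites are recorded for sequence verification. No tags are annotated on the ORF, and the record does not state whether a stop codon is retained. The clone belongs to a consortium collection of solute carrier ORFs intended for subcloning into custom expression vectors for transporter research and drug discovery.
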