Features (pLannotate 1.2.2; 10 found; start..end, strand, type, name):
    121..213     +  CDS            lacI (fragment): lac repressor; lacI; The lac repressor binds to the lac operator to inhibit transcription in E. coli. This inhibition can be relieved by adding lactose or isopropyl-β-D-thiogalactopyranoside (IPTG).
    268..295     -  terminator     rrnB T2 terminator: transcription terminator T2 from the E. coli rrnB gene
    427..470     +  terminator     rrnB T1 terminator: Escherichia coli rrnB; transcription terminator T1 from the E. coli rrnB gene
    517..553     -  CDS            lacZα (fragment): LacZα fragment of β-galactosidase; lacZ fragment
    569..668     +  protein_bind   attL1: mutant version of attL; recombination site for the Gateway® LR reaction LR Clonase™
    674..1567    +  CDS            SLC25A5: ADT2_HUMAN - Also known as AAC2 From Homo sapiens (Human).
   1569..1668    -  protein_bind   attL2: mutant version of attL; recombination site for the Gateway® LR reaction LR Clonase™
   1686..1704    -  promoter       T7 promoter: promoter for bacteriophage T7 RNA polymerase
   1838..2647    +  CDS            KanR: aminoglycoside phosphotransferase; aph(3')-Ia; confers resistance to kanamycin in bacteria or G418 (Geneticin®) in eukaryotes
   2794..3382    +  rep_origin     ori: high-copy-number ColE1/pMB1/pBR322/pUC origin of replication
>Addgene plasmid #132007 | pDONR221_SLC25A5 | addgene full sequence | sequence record 260934 | Addgene NGS Result
CTTTCCTGCGTTATCCCCTGATTCTGTGGATAACCGTATTACCGCCTTTGAGTGAGCTGATACCGCTCGC
CGCAGCCGAACGACCGAGCGCAGCGAGTCAGTGAGCGAGGAAGCGGAAGAGCGCCCAATACGCAAACCGC
CTCTCCCCGCGCGTTGGCCGATTCATTAATGCAGCTGGCACGACAGGTTTCCCGACTGGAAAGCGGGCAG
TGAGCGCAACGCAATTAATACGCGTACCGCTAGCCAGGAAGAGTTTGTAGAAACGCAAAAAGGCCATCCG
TCAGGATGGCCTTCTGCTTAGTTTGATGCCTGGCAGTTTATGGCGGGCGTCCTGCCCGCCACCCTCCGGG
CCGTTGCTTCACAACGTTCAAATCCGCTCCCGGCGGATTTGTCCTACTCAGGAGAGCGTTCACCGACAAA
CAACAGATAAAACGAAAGGCCCAGTCTTCCGACTGAGCCTTTCGTTTTATTTGATGCCTGGCAGTTCCCT
ACTCTCGCGTTAACGCTAGCATGGATGTTTTCCCAGTCACGACGTTGTAAAACGACGGCCAGTCTTAAGC
TCGGGCCCCAAATAATGATTTTATTTTGACTGATAGTGACCTGTTCGTTGCAACACATTGATGAGCAATG
CTTTTTTATAATGCCAACTTTGTACAAAAAAGCAGGCTCCACCATGACCGACGCCGCCGTGAGCTTCGCC
AAGGATTTTCTGGCAGGAGGAGTGGCAGCAGCAATCTCCAAGACAGCAGTGGCACCAATCGAGAGGGTGA
AGCTGCTGCTGCAGGTGCAGCACGCCTCTAAGCAGATCACCGCCGACAAGCAGTATAAGGGCATCATCGA
TTGCGTGGTGCGGATCCCAAAGGAGCAGGGCGTGCTGAGCTTCTGGAGAGGCAACCTGGCCAATGTGATC
AGGTATTTTCCCACACAGGCCCTGAACTTCGCCTTTAAGGATAAGTACAAGCAGATCTTCCTGGGCGGCG
TGGACAAGCGCACCCAGTTCTGGCTGTATTTTGCCGGCAATCTGGCAAGCGGAGGAGCAGCAGGAGCCAC
CTCCCTGTGCTTCGTGTACCCTCTGGATTTTGCAAGGACAAGGCTGGCAGCAGACGTGGGCAAGGCCGGC
GCCGAGAGAGAGTTTAGGGGCCTGGGCGATTGTCTGGTGAAGATCTATAAGTCTGACGGCATCAAGGGCC
TGTACCAGGGCTTCAACGTGAGCGTGCAGGGCATCATCATCTACCGGGCCGCCTATTTTGGCATCTACGA
CACCGCCAAGGGCATGCTGCCCGATCCTAAGAATACACACATCGTGATCTCCTGGATGATCGCACAGACC
GTGACAGCAGTGGCAGGACTGACCTCCTATCCATTCGATACAGTGCGGAGAAGGATGATGATGCAGTCTG
GCAGAAAGGGCACAGACATCATGTACACCGGCACACTGGATTGTTGGAGGAAGATCGCAAGGGACGAGGG
AGGCAAGGCCTTCTTTAAGGGCGCCTGGTCTAACGTGCTGAGGGGAATGGGAGGAGCCTTTGTGCTGGTG
CTGTATGACGAGATCAAGAAGTACACCGACCCAGCTTTCTTGTACAAAGTTGGCATTATAAGAAAGCATT
GCTTATCAATTTGTTGCAACGAACAGGTCACTATCAGTCAAAATAAAATCATTATTTGCCATCCAGCTGA
TATCCCCTATAGTGAGTCGTATTACATGGTCATAGCTGTTTCCTGGCAGCTCTGGCCCGTGTCTCAAAAT
CTCTGATGTTACATTGCACAAGATAAAAATATATCATCATGAACAATAAAACTGTCTGCTTACATAAACA
GTAATACAAGGGGTGTTATGAGCCATATTCAACGGGAAACGTCGAGGCCGCGATTAAATTCCAACATGGA
TGCTGATTTATATGGGTATAAATGGGCTCGCGATAATGTCGGGCAATCAGGTGCGACAATCTATCGCTTG
TATGGGAAGCCCGATGCGCCAGAGTTGTTTCTGAAACATGGCAAAGGTAGCGTTGCCAATGATGTTACAG
ATGAGATGGTCAGACTAAACTGGCTGACGGAATTTATGCCTCTTCCGACCATCAAGCATTTTATCCGTAC
TCCTGATGATGCATGGTTACTCACCACTGCGATCCCCGGAAAAACAGCATTCCAGGTATTAGAAGAATAT
CCTGATTCAGGTGAAAATATTGTTGATGCGCTGGCAGTGTTCCTGCGCCGGTTGCATTCGATTCCTGTTT
GTAATTGTCCTTTTAACAGCGATCGCGTATTTCGTCTCGCTCAGGCGCAATCACGAATGAATAACGGTTT
GGTTGATGCGAGTGATTTTGATGACGAGCGTAATGGCTGGCCTGTTGAACAAGTCTGGAAAGAAATGCAT
AAACTTTTGCCATTCTCACCGGATTCAGTCGTCACTCATGGTGATTTCTCACTTGATAACCTTATTTTTG
ACGAGGGGAAATTAATAGGTTGTATTGATGTTGGACGAGTCGGAATCGCAGACCGATACCAGGATCTTGC
CATCCTATGGAACTGCCTCGGTGAGTTTTCTCCTTCATTACAGAAACGGCTTTTTCAAAAATATGGTATT
GATAATCCTGATATGAATAAATTGCAGTTTCATTTGATGCTCGATGAGTTTTTCTAATCAGAATTGGTTA
ATTGGTTGTAACACTGGCAGAGCATTACGCTGACTTGACGGGACGGCGCAAGCTCATGACCAAAATCCCT
TAACGTGAGTTACGCGTCGTTCCACTGAGCGTCAGACCCCGTAGAAAAGATCAAAGGATCTTCTTGAGAT
CCTTTTTTTCTGCGCGTAATCTGCTGCTTGCAAACAAAAAAACCACCGCTACCAGCGGTGGTTTGTTTGC
CGGATCAAGAGCTACCAACTCTTTTTCCGAAGGTAACTGGCTTCAGCAGAGCGCAGATACCAAATACTGT
TCTTCTAGTGTAGCCGTAGTTAGGCCACCACTTCAAGAACTCTGTAGCACCGCCTACATACCTCGCTCTG
CTAATCCTGTTACCAGTGGCTGCTGCCAGTGGCGATAAGTCGTGTCTTACCGGGTTGGACTCAAGACGAT
AGTTACCGGATAAGGCGCAGCGGTCGGGCTGAACGGGGGGTTCGTGCACACAGCCCAGCTTGGAGCGAAC
GACCTACACCGAACTGAGATACCTACAGCGTGAGCTATGAGAAAGCGCCACGCTTCCCGAAGGGAGAAAG
GCGGACAGGTATCCGGTAAGCGGCAGGGTCGGAACAGGAGAGCGCACGAGGGAGCTTCCAGGGGGAAACG
CCTGGTATCTTTATAGTCCTGTCGGGTTTCGCCACCTCTGACTTGAGCGTCGATTTTTGTGATGCTCGTC
AGGGGGGCGGAGCCTATGGAAAAACGCCAGCAACGCGGCCTTTTTACGGTTCCTGGCCTTTTGCTGGCCT
TTTGCTCACATGTT
