>Addgene plasmid #132007 | pDONR221_SLC25A5 | depositor partial sequence | sequence record 253414 | Codon-optimized ORF of SLC25A5
ATGACCGACGCCGCCGTGAGCTTCGCCAAGGATTTTCTGGCAGGAGGAGTGGCAGCAGCAATCTCCAAGA
CAGCAGTGGCACCAATCGAGAGGGTGAAGCTGCTGCTGCAGGTGCAGCACGCCTCTAAGCAGATCACCGC
CGACAAGCAGTATAAGGGCATCATCGATTGCGTGGTGCGGATCCCAAAGGAGCAGGGCGTGCTGAGCTTC
TGGAGAGGCAACCTGGCCAATGTGATCAGGTATTTTCCCACACAGGCCCTGAACTTCGCCTTTAAGGATA
AGTACAAGCAGATCTTCCTGGGCGGCGTGGACAAGCGCACCCAGTTCTGGCTGTATTTTGCCGGCAATCT
GGCAAGCGGAGGAGCAGCAGGAGCCACCTCCCTGTGCTTCGTGTACCCTCTGGATTTTGCAAGGACAAGG
CTGGCAGCAGACGTGGGCAAGGCCGGCGCCGAGAGAGAGTTTAGGGGCCTGGGCGATTGTCTGGTGAAGA
TCTATAAGTCTGACGGCATCAAGGGCCTGTACCAGGGCTTCAACGTGAGCGTGCAGGGCATCATCATCTA
CCGGGCCGCCTATTTTGGCATCTACGACACCGCCAAGGGCATGCTGCCCGATCCTAAGAATACACACATC
GTGATCTCCTGGATGATCGCACAGACCGTGACAGCAGTGGCAGGACTGACCTCCTATCCATTCGATACAG
TGCGGAGAAGGATGATGATGCAGTCTGGCAGAAAGGGCACAGACATCATGTACACCGGCACACTGGATTG
TTGGAGGAAGATCGCAAGGGACGAGGGAGGCAAGGCCTTCTTTAAGGGCGCCTGGTCTAACGTGCTGAGG
GGAATGGGAGGAGCCTTTGTGCTGGTGCTGTATGACGAGATCAAGAAGTACACC
